>Addgene plasmid #54381 | LIIIalpha fin | depositor full sequence | sequence record 84601 | Full Sequence
CAAAATCCCTTAACGTGAGTTACGCGTCGTTCCACTGAGCGTCAGACCCCTGCCATTTTTGGGGTGAGGC
CGTTCGCGGCCGAGGGGCGCAGCCCCTGGGGGGATGGGAGCTCGGTGCCTTGATGTGGGCGCCGGCGGTC
GAGTGGCGACGGCGCGGCTTGTCCGCGCCCTGGTAGATTGCCTGGCCGTAGGCCAGCCATTTTTGAGCGG
CCAGCGGCCGCGATAGGCCGACGCGAAGCGGCGGGGCGTAGGGAGCGCAGCGACCGAAGGGTAGGCGCTT
TTTGCAGCTCTTCGGCTGTGCGCTGGCCAGACAGTTATGCACAGGCCAGGCGGGTTTTAAGAGTTTTAAT
AAGTTTTAAAGAGTTTTAGGCGGAAAAATCGCCTTTTTTCTCTTTTATATCAGTCACTTACATGTGTGAC
CGGTTCCCAATGTACGGCTTTGGGTTCCCAATGTACGGGTTCCGGTTCCCAATGTACGGCTTTGGGTTCC
CAATGTACGTGCTATCCACAGGAAAGAAGCTTTTTCGACCTTTTTCCCCTGCTAGGGCAATTTGCCCTAG
CATCTGCTCCGTACATTAGGAACCGGCGGATGCTTCGCCCTCGATCAGGTTGCGGTAGCGCATGACTAGG
ATCGGGCCAGCCTGCCCCGCCTCCTCCTTCAAATCGTACTCCGGCAGGTCATTTGACCCGATCAGCTTGC
GCACGGTGAAACAGAACTTCTTGAACTCTCCGGCGCTGCCACTGCGTTCGTAGATCGTCTTGAACAACCA
TCTGGCTTCTGCCTTGCCTGCGGCGCGGCGTGCCAGGCGGTAGAGAAAACGGCCGATGCCGGGATCGATC
AAAAAGTAATCGGGGTGAACCGTCAGCACGTCCGGGTTCTTGCCTTCTGTGATCTCGCGGTACATCCAAT
CAGCTAGCTCGATCTCGATGTACTCCGGCCGCCCGGTTTCGCTCTTTACGATCTTGTAGCGGCTAATCAA
GGCTTCACCCTCGGATACCGTCACCAGGCGGCCGTTCTTGGCCTTCTTCGTACGCTGCATGGCAACGTGC
GTGGTGTTTAACCGAATGCAGGTTTCTACCAGGTCGTCTTTCTGCTTTCCGCCATCGGCTCGCCGGCAGA
ACTTGAGTACGTCCGCAACGTGTGGACGGAACACGCGGCCGGGCTTGTCTCCCTTCCCTTCCCGGTATCG
GTTCATGGATTCGGTTAGATGGGAAACCGCCATCAGTACCAGGTCGTAATCCCACACACTGGCCATGCCG
GCCGGCCCTGCGGAAACCTCTACGTGCCCGTCTGGAAGCTCGTAGCGGATCACCTCGCCAGCTCGTCGGT
CACGCTTCGACAGACGGAAAACGGCCACGTCCATGATGCTGCGACTATCGCGGGTGCCCACGTCATAGAG
CATCGGAACGAAAAAATCTGGTTGCTCGTCGCCCTTGGGCGGCTTCCTAATCGACGACGCACCGGCTGCC
GGCGGTTGCCGGGATTCTTTGCGGATTCGATCAGCGGCCGCTTGCCACGATTCACCGGGGCGTGCTTCTG
CCTCGATGCGTTGCCGCTGGGCGGCCTGCGCGGCCTTCAACTTCTCCACCAGGTCATCACCCAGCGCCGC
GCCGATTTGTACCGGGCCGGATGGTTTGCGACCGCTCACGCCGATTCCTCGGGCTTGGGGGTTCCAGTGC
CATTGCAGGGCCGGCAGACAACCCAGCCGCTTACGCCTGGCCAACCGCCCGTTCCTCCACACATGGGGCA
TTCCACGGCGTCGGTGCCTGGTTGTTCTTGATTTTCCATGCCGCCTCCTTTAGCCGCTAAAATTCATCTA
CTCATTTATTCATTTGCTCATTTACTCTGGTAGCTGCGCGATGTATTCAGATAGCAGCTCGGTAATGGTC
TTGCCTTGGCGTACCGCGTACATCTTCAGCTTGGTGTGATCCTCCGCCGGCAACTGAAAGTTGACCCGCT
TCATGGCTGGCGTGTCTGCCAGGCTGGCCAACGTTGCAGCCTTGCTGCTGCGTGCGCTCGGACGGCCGGC
ACTTAGCGTGTTTGTGCTTTTGCTCATTTTCTCTTTACCTCATTAACTCAAATGAGTTTTGATTTAATTT
CAGCGGCCAGCGCCTGGACCTCGCGGGCAGCGTCGCCCTCGGGTTCTGATTCAAGAACGGTTGTGCCGGC
GGCGGCAGTGCCTGGGTAGCTCACGCGCTGCGTGATACGGGACTCAAGAATGGGCAGCTCGTACCCGGCC
AGCGCCTCGGCAACCTCACCGCCGATGCGCGTGCCTTTGATCGCCCGCGACACGACAAAGGCCGCTTGTA
GCCTTCCATCCGTGACCTCAATGCGCTGCTTAACCAGCTCCACCAGGTCGGCGGTGGCCCATATGTCGTA
AGGGCTTGGCTGCACCGGAATCAGCACGAAGTCGGCTGCCTTGATCGCGGACACAGCCAAGTCCGCCGCC
TGGGGCGCTCCGTCGATCACTACGAAGTCGCGCCGGCCGATGGCCTTCACGTCGCGGTCAATCGTCGGGC
GGTCGATGCCGACAACGGTTAGCGGTTGATCTTCCCGCACGGCCGCCCAATCGCGGGCACTGCCCTGGGG
ATCGGAATCGACTAACAGAACATCGGCCCCGGCGAGTTGCAGGGCGCGGGCTAGATGGGTTGCGATGGTC
GTCTTGCCTGACCCGCCTTTCTGGTTAAGTACAGCGATAACCTTCATGCGTTCCCCTTGCGTATTTGTTT
ATTTACTCATCGCATCATATACGCAGCGACCGCATGACGCAAGCTGTTTTACTCAAATACACATCACCTT
TTTAGACGGCGGCGCTCGGTTTCTTCAGCGGCCAAGCTGGCCGGCCAGGCCGCCAGCTTGGCATCAGACA
AACCGGCCAGGATTTCATGCAGCCGCACGGCTGATGGGCTGCCTGTATCGAGTGGTGATTTTGTGCCGAG
CTGCCGGTCGGGGAGCTGTTGGCTGGCTGGTGGCAGGATATATTGTGGTGTAAACAAATTGACGCTTAGA
CACTTAATAACACATTGCGGACGTTTTTAATGTACTGGGGTGGATTACGTTGTCTTCAAAGCTGAACGAG
AAACGTAAAATGATATAAATATCAATATATTAAATTAGATTTTGCATAAAAAACAGACTACATAATACTG
TAAAACACAACATATCCAGTCACTATGGCGGCCCCTCGAGGGGCCGCATTAGGCACCCCAGGCTTTACAC
TTTATGCTTCCGGCTCGTATAATGTGTGGATTTTGAGTTAGGATCCGTCGAGATTTTCAGGAGCTAAGGA
AGCTAAAATGGAGAAAAAAATCACTGGATATACCACCGTTGATATATCCCAATGGCATCGTAAAGAACAT
TTTGAGGCATTTCAGTCAGTTGCTCAATGTACCTATAACCAGACCGTTCAGCTGGATATTACGGCCTTTT
TAAAGACCGTAAAGAAAAATAAGCACAAGTTTTATCCGGCCTTTATTCACATTCTTGCCCGCCTGATGAA
TGCTCATCCGGAATTCCGTATGGCAATGAAAGACGGTGAGCTGGTGATATGGGATAGTGTTCACCCTTGT
TACACCGTTTTCCATGAGCAAACTGAAACGTTTTCATCGCTCTGGAGTGAATACCACGACGATTTCCGGC
AGTTTCTACACATATATTCGCAAGATGTGGCGTGTTACGGTGAAAACCTGGCCTATTTCCCTAAAGGGTT
TATTGAGAATATGTTTTTCGTGTCAGCCAATCCCTGGGTGAGTTTCACCAGTTTTGATTTAAACGTGGCC
AATATGGACAACTTCTTCGCCCCCGTTTTCACCATGGGCAAATATTATACGCAAGGCGACAAGGTGCTGA
TGCCGCTGGCGATTCAGGTTCATCATGCCGTTTGTGATGGCTTCCATGTCGGCAGAATGCTTAATGAATT
ACAACAGTACTGCGATGAGTGGCAGGGCGGGGCGTAATCTAGAGGATCCGGCTTACTAAAAGCCAGATAA
CAGTATGCGTATTTGCGCGCTGATTTTTGCGGTATAAGAATATATACTGATATGTATACCCGAAGTATGT
CAAAAAGAGGTATGCTATGAAGCAGCGTATTACAGTGACAGTTGACAGCGACAGCTATCAGTTGCTCAAG
GCATATATGATGTCAATATCTCCGGTCTGGTAAGCACAACCATGCAGAATGAAGCCCGTCGTCTGCGTGC
CGAACGCTGGAAAGCGGAAAATCAGGAAGGGATGGCTGAGGTCGCCCGGTTTATTGAAATGAACGGCTCT
TTTGCTGACGAGAACAGGGGCTGGTGAAATGCAGTTTAAGGTTTACACCTATAAAAGAGAGAGCCGTTAT
CGTCTGTTTGTGGATGTACAGAGTGATATTATTGACACGCCCGGGCGACGGATGGTGATCCCCCTGGCCA
GTGCACGTCTGCTGTCAGATAAAGTCCCCCGTGAACTTTACCCGGTGGTGCATATCGGGGATGAAAGCTG
GCGCATGATGACCACCGATATGGCCAGTGTGCCGGTTTCCGTTATCGGGGAAGAAGTGGCTGATCTCAGC
CACCGCGAAAATGACATCAAAAACGCCATTAACCTGATGTTCTGGGGAATATAAATGTCAGGCTCCCTTA
TACACAGCCAGTCTGCAGGTCGACGAAGACTTTCTGGTTTAAACTATCAGTGTTTGACAGGATATATTGG
CGGGTAAACCTAAGAGAAAAGAGCGTTTATTAGAATAATCGGATATTTAAAAGGGCGTGAAAAGGTTTAT
CCGTTCGTCCATTTGTATGTGCCAACCACAGGAACCGTAAAAAGGCCGCGTTGCTGGCGTTTTTCCATAG
GCTCCGCCCCCCTGACGAGCATCACAAAAATCGACGCTCAAGTCAGAGGTGGCGAAACCCGACAGGACTA
TAAAGATACCAGGCGTTTCCCCCTGGAAGCTCCCTCGTGCGCTCTCCTGTTCCGACCCTGCCGCTTACCG
GATACCTGTCCGCCTTTCTCCCTTCGGGAAGCGTGGCGCTTTCTCATAGCTCACGCTGTAGGTATCTCAG
TTCGGTGTAGGTCGTTCGCTCCAAGCTGGGCTGTGTGCACGAACCCCCCGTTCAGCCCGACCGCTGCGCC
TTATCCGGTAACTATCGTCTTGAGTCCAACCCGGTAAGACACGACTTATCGCCACTGGCAGCAGCCACTG
GTAACAGGATTAGCAGAGCGAGGTATGTAGGCGGTGCTACAGAGTTCTTGAAGTGGTGGCCTAACTACGG
CTACACTAGAAGGACAGTATTTGGTATCTGCGCTCTGCTGAAGCCAGTTACCTTCGGAAAAAGAGTTGGT
AGCTCTTGATCCGGCAAACAAACCACCGCTGGTAGCGGTGGTTTTTTTGTTTGCAAGCAGCAGATTACGC
GCAGAAAAAAAGGATCTCAAGAAGATCCTTTGATCTTTTCTACGGGGTCTGACGCTCAGTGGAACGAAAA
CTCACGTTAAGGGATTTTGGTCATGAGATTATCAAAAAGGATCTTCACCTAGATCATAAAATCATTATTT
GCCATCCAGCTGATATCCCCTATAGTGAGTCGTATTACATGGTCATAGCTGTTTCCTGGCAGCTCTGGCC
CGTGTCTCAAAATCTCTGATGTTACATTGCACAAGATAAAAATATATCATCATGAACAATAAAACTGTCT
GCTTACATAAACAGTAATACAAGGGGTGTTATGAGCCATATTCAACGGGAAACGTCGAGGCCGCGATTAA
ATTCCAACATGGATGCTGATTTATATGGGTATAAATGGGCTCGCGATAATGTCGGGCAATCAGGTGCGAC
AATCTATCGCTTGTATGGGAAGCCCGATGCGCCAGAGTTGTTTCTGAAACATGGCAAAGGTAGCGTTGCC
AATGATGTTACAGATGAGATGGTCAGACTAAACTGGCTGACGGAATTTATGCCTCTTCCGACCATCAAGC
ATTTTATCCGTACTCCTGATGATGCATGGTTACTCACCACTGCGATCCCCGGAAAAACAGCATTCCAGGT
ATTAGAAGAATATCCTGATTCAGGTGAAAATATTGTTGATGCGCTGGCAGTGTTCCTGCGCCGGTTGCAT
TCGATTCCTGTTTGTAATTGTCCTTTTAACAGCGATCGCGTATTTCGTCTTGCTCAGGCGCAATCACGAA
TGAATAACGGTTTGGTTGATGCGAGTGATTTTGATGACGAGCGTAATGGCTGGCCTGTTGAACAAGTCTG
GAAAGAAATGCATAAACTTTTGCCATTCTCACCGGATTCAGTCGTCACTCATGGTGATTTCTCACTTGAT
AACCTTATTTTTGACGAGGGGAAATTAATAGGTTGTATTGATGTTGGACGAGTCGGAATCGCAGACCGAT
ACCAGGATCTTGCCATCCTATGGAACTGCCTCGGTGAGTTTTCTCCTTCATTACAGAAACGGCTTTTTCA
AAAATATGGTATTGATAATCCTGATATGAATAAATTGCAGTTTCATTTGATGCTCGATGAGTTTTTCTAA
TCAGAATTGGTTAATTGGTTGTAACACTGGCAGAGCATTACGCTGACTTGACGGGACGGCGCAAGCTCAT
GAC
Features (pLannotate 1.2.2; 15 found; start..end, strand, type, name):
     50..110     -  rep_origin     oriV (fragment): incP origin of replication
    316..510     -  rep_origin     pVS1 oriV: origin of replication for the Pseudomonas plasmid pVS1 (Heeb et al., 2000)
    576..1649    -  CDS            pVS1 RepA: replication protein from the Pseudomonas plasmid pVS1 (Heeb et al., 2000)
   2078..2707    -  CDS            pVS1 StaA: stability protein from the Pseudomonas plasmid pVS1 (Heeb et al., 2000)
   2971..2995    +  misc_feature   LB T-DNA repeat: left border repeat from nopaline C58 T-DNA
   3068..3177    +  protein_bind   attR1 (fragment): mutant version of attR; recombination site for the Gateway® LR reaction LR Clonase™
   3214..3244    +  promoter       lac UV5 promoter: E. coli lac promoter with an "up" mutation
   3268..3297    +  promoter       cat promoter (fragment): promoter of the E. coli cat gene encoding chloramphenicol acetyltransferase
   3298..3954    +  CDS            cat: CAT_ECOLX - Experimental evidence at protein level: Swiss-Prot protein existence level 1. This enzyme is an effector of chloramphenicol resistance in bacteria. From Escherichia coli. This protein is used as a marker in many commonly used cloning vectors, such as pACYC184.
   4136..4294    +  CDS            ccdA (fragment): CCDA_ECO57 - Also known as H, letA. Experimental evidence at protein level: Swiss-Prot protein existence level 1. Antitoxin component of a type II toxin-antitoxin (TA) system which inhibits the post-segregational killing (PSK) of plasmid-free cells, also referred to as a plasmid addiction system. Binds to and blocks the activity of CcdB; will also remove bound CcdB protein from the CcdB-GyrA complex by forming a CcdA-CcdB complex, a process termed rejuvenation. Functions as a transcriptional corepressor for the ccdAB operon, repression also requires CcdB (By similarity). From Escherichia coli
   4299..4604    +  CDS            ccdB: CcdB, a bacterial toxin that poisons DNA gyrase; ccdB; Plasmids containing the ccdB gene cannot be propagated in standard E. coli strains.
   4675..4699    +  misc_feature   RB T-DNA repeat: right border repeat from nopaline C58 T-DNA
   4822..5410    -  rep_origin     ori: high-copy-number ColE1/pMB1/pBR322/pUC origin of replication
   5549..5567    -  promoter       T7 promoter: promoter for bacteriophage T7 RNA polymerase
   5701..6510    +  CDS            KanR: aminoglycoside phosphotransferase; aph(3')-Ia; confers resistance to kanamycin in bacteria or G418 (Geneticin®) in eukaryotes
