[The description below was written by a language model from this plasmid's Addgene catalogue record and pLannotate feature annotations shown in this document.]
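Description:
LIIIalpha fin is an empty binary plant expression vector built on the Xpre-K (pICH50505) backbone and forms part of a modular plasmid assembly kit for multigene expression, gene silencing and silencing rescue in plants. The depositor describes it as an LIII/LV backbone, meaning it serves as a recipient for higher-level assemblies rather than carrying a gene of its own; the record lists no insert and no plant promoter, terminator or plant selectable marker. The 6,583 nt plasmid has two replication systems. A high-copy ColE1/pUC-type origin supports propagation in E. coli, while the pVS1 origin with its RepA replication protein and StaA stability protein allows maintenance in Agrobacterium. A small fragment of an incP oriV is also annotated. Kanamycin resistance (aph(3')-Ia) sits on the backbone, outside the T-DNA, and provides bacterial selection; a short T7 promoter is annotated nearby.

Between the nopaline-type left and right T-DNA border repeats lies a counterselection cassette rather than a payload. It consists of a chloramphenicol acetyltransferase gene with its promoter region, a ccdA fragment and the full ccdB gyrase toxin gene, preceded by a partial attR1 site and a lac UV5 promoter. Because ccdB kills standard E. coli strains, the empty vector is kept in the ccdB-tolerant strain DB3.1 under chloramphenicol plus kanamycin. When assembled expression modules replace this cassette, correct products can be recovered in ordinary strains on kanamycin alone, while uncut backbone is eliminated. The cloning sites used for that replacement are not annotated in the feature table. The finished construct would then place the assembled genes between the borders for Agrobacterium-mediated transfer into plant cells.
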