Addgene plasmid #54381: LIIIalpha fin
Purpose: (Empty Backbone)
Depositing lab: Martin Parniske. Depositing organization: Ludwig-Maximilians-Universitaet Muenchen (LMU). Publication: A modular plasmid assembly kit for multigene expression, gene silencing and silencing rescue in plants. Binder A, Lambert J, Morbitzer R, Popp C, Ott T, Lahaye T, Parniske M. PLoS One. 2014 Feb 13;9(2):e88218. doi: 10.1371/journal.pone.0088218. eCollection 2014. PubMed 24551083.
Backbone
  Vector backbone: Xpre-K (pICH50505)
  Backbone manufacturer: Icon Genetics
  Vector type: plant expression
Growth in bacteria
  Bacterial resistance: Chloramphenicol and Kanamycin, 25 & 50 μg/mL
  Growth temperature: 37°C
  Growth strain: DB3.1
  Copy number: High Copy
Gene/Insert
  Gene/Insert name: None
Terms and licenses: Academic/Nonprofit Terms; Industry Terms: Not Available to Industry
Depositor comments: binary expression vector. LIII/LV backbone.
How to cite: LIIIalpha fin was a gift from Martin Parniske (Addgene plasmid # 54381 ; http://n2t.net/addgene:54381 ; RRID:Addgene_54381)
