>Addgene plasmid #54381 | LIIIalpha fin | addgene partial sequence | sequence record 99946 | RB-F1 5'-ggataaaccttttcacgccc-3'
CTCTTTTCTCTTAGGTTTACCCGCCAATATATCCTGTCAAACACTGATAGTTTAAACCAGAAAGTCTTCG
TCGACCTGCAGACTGGCTGTGTATAAGGGAGCCTGACATTTATATTCCCCAGAACATCAGGTTAATGGCG
TTTTTGATGTCATTTTCGCGGTGGCTGAGATCAGCCACTTCTTCCCCGATAACGGAAACCGGCACACTGG
CCATATCGGTGGTCATCATGCGCCAGCTTTCATCCCCGATATGCACCACCGGGTAAAGTTCACGGGGGAC
TTTATCTGACAGCAGACGTGCACTGGCCAGGGGGATCACCATCCGTCGCCCGGGCGTGTCAATAATATCA
CTCTGTACATCCACAAACAGACGATAACGGCTCTCTCTTTTATAGGTGTAAACCTTAAACTGCATTTCAC
CAGCCCCTGTTCTCGTCAGCAAAAGAGCCGTTCATTTCAATAAACCGGGCGACCTCAGCCATCCCTTCCT
GATTTTCCGCTTTCCAGCGTTCGGCACGCAGACGACGGGCTTCATTCTGCATGGTTGTGCTTACCAGACC
GGAGATATTGACATCATATATGCCTTGAGCAACTGATAGCTGTCGCTGTCAACTGTCACTGTAATACGCT
GCTTCATAGCATACCTCTTTTTGACATACTTCGGGTATACATATCAGTATATATTCTTATACCGCA
