>Addgene plasmid #54381 | LIIIalpha fin | addgene partial sequence | sequence record 99947 | LB-F1 5'-gtggtgtaaacaaattgacgc-3'
ACTGGGGTGGATTACGTTGTCTTCAAAGCTGAACGAGAAACGTAAAATGATATAAATATCAATATATTAA
ATTAGATTTTGCATAAAAAACAGACTACATAATACTGTAAAACACAACATATCCAGTCACTATGGCGGCC
CCTCGAGGGGCCGCATTAGGCACCCCAGGCTTTACACTTTATGCTTCCGGCTCGTATAATGTGTGGATTT
TGAGTTAGGATCCGTCGAGATTTTCAGGAGCTAAGGAAGCTAAAATGGAGAAAAAAATCACTGGATATAC
CACCGTTGATATATCCCAATGGCATCGTAAAGAACATTTTGAGGCATTTCAGTCAGTTGCTCAATGTACC
TATAACCAGACCGTTCAGCTGGATATTACGGCCTTTTTAAAGACCGTA
